Addgene plasmid #122931: RALA R176X
Purpose: Bacterial expression of RALA R176X
Depositing lab: Greg Cooper. Depositing organization: HudsonAlpha Institute for Biotechnology. Publication: De novo mutations in the GTP/GDP-binding region of RALA, a RAS-like small GTPase, cause intellectual disability and developmental delay. Hiatt SM, Neu MB, Ramaker RC, Hardigan AA, Prokop JW, Hancarova M, Prchalova D, Havlovicova M, Prchal J, Stranecky V, Yim DKC, Powis Z, Keren B, Nava C, Mignot C, Rio M, Revah-Politi A, Hemati P, Stong N, Iglesias AD, Suchy SF, Willaert R, Wentzensen IM, Wheeler PG, Brick L, Kozenko M, Hurst ACE, Wheless JW, Lacassie Y, Myers RM, Barsh GS, Sedlacek Z, Cooper GM. PLoS Genet. 2018 Nov 30;14(11):e1007671. doi: 10.1371/journal.pgen.1007671. eCollection 2018 Nov. PGENETICS-D-18-01318 PubMed 30500825.
Backbone
  Vector backbone: pET302/NT-His
  Vector type: Bacterial Expression
Growth in bacteria
  Bacterial resistance: Ampicillin, 100 μg/mL
  Growth temperature: 37°C
  Growth strain: KRX cells
  Copy number: Low Copy
Gene/Insert
  Gene/Insert name: RALA
  Species: H. sapiens (human)
  Mutation: R176X
  Entrez Gene: RALA (a.k.a. HINCONS, RAL)
  Promoter: T7
  Tag / fusion protein: His (N terminal on backbone)
  Cloning method: Unknown
Terms and licenses: Academic/Nonprofit Terms; Industry Terms: Not Available to Industry
How to cite: RALA R176X was a gift from Greg Cooper (Addgene plasmid # 122931 ; http://n2t.net/addgene:122931 ; RRID:Addgene_122931)
