[The description below was written by a language model from this plasmid's Addgene catalogue record and pLannotate feature annotations shown in this document.]
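Description:
RALA R176X is a bacterial expression plasmid built on the pET302/NT-His backbone, carrying the human small GTPase RALA with a nonsense change at arginine 176 (R176X), which truncates the protein near its C-terminus. The 6,342-nt sequence shows a typical pET-style arrangement. A T7 promoter is followed directly by a lac operator (the two features span the numbering origin of the circular map), then a short histidine-tag segment that the annotation software matched to a fragment of a composite His/TEV tag. This corresponds to the N-terminal His tag supplied by the backbone. The RALA coding region comes next. The annotation spans the full-length RALA match, so the premature stop itself is not marked as a separate feature. A T7 terminator closes the transcription unit. The small "SET1" fragment just upstream of it is probably a chance match to backbone sequence rather than a functional tag.

The plasmid is selected through the β-lactamase gene (AmpR) with its own promoter, giving ampicillin resistance. It replicates from a pBR322-type ColE1 origin accompanied by the bom region and the rop gene, consistent with the low copy number listed. A lacI gene under its native promoter supplies lac repressor, so expression depends on T7 RNA polymerase from the host and is relieved by IPTG. Several scattered tetracycline-resistance fragments are non-functional remnants of the pBR322 ancestry.

The construct is intended for producing His-tagged mutant RALA protein in E. coli. It comes from a study of de novo RALA variants in the GTP/GDP-binding region associated with intellectual disability and developmental delay. The record does not state which assays the protein was used in.
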