Features (pLannotate 1.2.2; 19 found; start..end, strand, type, name):
      1..25      +  protein_bind   lac operator: The lac repressor binds to the lac operator to inhibit transcription in E. coli. This inhibition can be relieved by adding lactose or isopropyl-β-D-thiogalactopyranoside (IPTG). lac repressor encoded by lacI
     72..90      +  CDS            capTEV™ (fragment): composite tag for in vivo biotinylation, TEV protease cleavage, and 6xHis tagging
    146..763     +  CDS            RALA: RALA_HUMAN - Also known as RAL. Experimental evidence at protein level: Swiss-Prot protein existence level 1. Multifunctional GTPase involved in a variety of cellular processes including gene expression, cell migration, cell proliferation, oncogenic transformation and membrane trafficking. Accomplishes its multiple functions by interacting with distinct downstream effectors. Acts as a GTP sensor for GTP-dependent exocytosis of dense core vesicles. The RALA-exocyst complex regulates integrin- dependent membrane raft exocytosis and growth signaling (PubMed:20005108). Key regulator of LPAR1 signa
    773..822     +  CDS            SET1 (fragment): solubility-enhancement tag derived from T7 phage gene 10B
    830..877     +  terminator     T7 terminator: transcription terminator for bacteriophage T7 RNA polymerase
    900..1004    -  CDS            TcR (fragment): tetracycline efflux protein; tet; confers resistance to tetracycline
   1061..1084    -  promoter       tet promoter (fragment): E. coli promoter for tetracycline efflux protein gene
   1201..1305    +  promoter       AmpR promoter: bla
   1306..2166    +  CDS            AmpR: β-lactamase; bla; confers resistance to ampicillin, carbenicillin, and related antibiotics
   2337..2925    +  rep_origin     ori: high-copy-number ColE1/pMB1/pBR322/pUC origin of replication
   3111..3250    -  misc_feature   bom: basis of mobility region from pBR322
   3352..3543    -  CDS            rop: Rop protein, which maintains plasmids at low copy number; rop
   3560..3940    +  CDS            YPB1_ECOLX: Protein predicted: Swiss-Prot protein existence level 4. From Escherichia coli.
   4182..4806    -  CDS            TcR (fragment): tetracycline efflux protein; tet; confers resistance to tetracycline
   4821..4842    -  protein_bind   CAP binding site: CAP binding activates transcription in the presence of cAMP. E. coli catabolite activator protein
   4855..5937    -  CDS            lacI: lac repressor; lacI; The lac repressor binds to the lac operator to inhibit transcription in E. coli. This inhibition can be relieved by adding lactose or isopropyl-β-D-thiogalactopyranoside (IPTG).
   5938..6015    -  promoter       lacI promoter: lacI
   6023..6302    -  CDS            TcR (fragment): tetracycline efflux protein; tet; confers resistance to tetracycline
   6324..6342    +  promoter       T7 promoter: promoter for bacteriophage T7 RNA polymerase
>Addgene plasmid #122931 | RALA R176X | addgene full sequence | sequence record 238119 | Addgene NGS Result
GGAATTGTGAGCGGATAACAATTCCCCTCTAGAAATAATTTTGTTTAAACTTTAAGAAGGAGATATACAT
ATGCATCATCATCATCATCACGTGAATTCGCTCAGTTCCGGGCTTGTACCGCGCGGATCTCATATGGGAT
CCCACATGGCTGCAAATAAGCCCAAGGGTCAGAATTCTTTGGCTTTACACAAAGTCATCATGGTGGGCAG
TGGTGGCGTGGGCAAGTCAGCTCTGACTCTACAGTTCATGTACGATGAGTTTGTGGAGGACTATGAGCCT
ACCAAAGCAGACAGCTATCGGAAGAAGGTAGTGCTAGATGGGGAGGAAGTCCAGATCGATATCTTAGATA
CAGCTGGGCAGGAGGACTACGCTGCAATTAGAGACAACTACTTCCGAAGTGGGGAGGGGTTCCTCTGTGT
TTTCTCTATTACAGAAATGGAATCCTTTGCAGCTACAGCTGACTTCAGGGAGCAGATTTTAAGAGTAAAA
GAAGATGAGAATGTTCCATTTCTACTGGTTGGTAACAAATCAGATTTAGAAGATAAAAGACAGGTTTCTG
TAGAAGAGGCAAAAAACAGAGCTGAGCAGTGGAATGTTAACTACGTGGAAACATCTGCTAAAACACGAGC
TAATGTTGACAAGGTATTTTTTGATTTAATGAGAGAAATTTGAGCGAGAAAGATGGAAGACAGCAAAGAA
AAGAATGGAAAAAAGAAGAGGAAAAGTTTAGCCAAGAGAATCAGAGAAAGATGCTGCATTTTATAAGATC
CGGCTGCTAACAAAGCCCGAAAGGAAGCTGAGTTGGCTGCTGCCACCGCTGAGCAATAACTAGCATAACC
CCTTGGGGCCTCTAAACGGGTCTTGAGGGGTTTTTTGCTGAAAGGAGGAACTATATCCGGATATCCCGCA
AGAGGCCCGGCAGTACCGGCATAACCAAGCCTATGCCTACAGCATCCAGGGTGACGGTGCCGAGGATGAC
GATGAGCGCATTGTTAGATTTCATACACGGTGCCTGACTGCGTTAGCAATTTAACTGTGATAAACTACCG
CATTAAAGCTAGCTTATCGATGATAAGCTGTCAAACATGAGAATTAATTCTTGAAGACGAAAGGGCCTCG
TGATACGCCTATTTTTATAGGTTAATGTCATGATAATAATGGTTTCTTAGACGTCAGGTGGCACTTTTCG
GGGAAATGTGCGCGGAACCCCTATTTGTTTATTTTTCTAAATACATTCAAATATGTATCCGCTCATGAGA
CAATAACCCTGATAAATGCTTCAATAATATTGAAAAAGGAAGAGTATGAGTATTCAACATTTCCGTGTCG
CCCTTATTCCCTTTTTTGCGGCATTTTGCCTTCCTGTTTTTGCTCACCCAGAAACGCTGGTGAAAGTAAA
AGATGCTGAAGATCAGTTGGGTGCACGAGTGGGTTACATCGAACTGGATCTCAACAGCGGTAAGATCCTT
GAGAGTTTTCGCCCCGAAGAACGTTTTCCAATGATGAGCACTTTTAAAGTTCTGCTATGTGGCGCGGTAT
TATCCCGTGTTGACGCCGGGCAAGAGCAACTCGGTCGCCGCATACACTATTCTCAGAATGACTTGGTTGA
GTACTCACCAGTCACAGAAAAGCATCTTACGGATGGCATGACAGTAAGAGAATTATGCAGTGCTGCCATA
ACCATGAGTGATAACACTGCGGCCAACTTACTTCTGACAACGATCGGAGGACCGAAGGAGCTAACCGCTT
TTTTGCACAACATGGGGGATCATGTAACTCGCCTTGATCGTTGGGAACCGGAGCTGAATGAAGCCATACC
AAACGACGAGCGTGACACCACGATGCCTGCAGCAATGGCAACAACGTTGCGCAAACTATTAACTGGCGAA
CTACTTACTCTAGCTTCCCGGCAACAATTAATAGACTGGATGGAGGCGGATAAAGTTGCAGGACCACTTC
TGCGCTCGGCCCTTCCGGCTGGCTGGTTTATTGCTGATAAATCTGGAGCCGGTGAGCGTGGGTCTCGCGG
TATCATTGCAGCACTGGGGCCAGATGGTAAGCCCTCCCGTATCGTAGTTATCTACACGACGGGGAGTCAG
GCAACTATGGATGAACGAAATAGACAGATCGCTGAGATAGGTGCCTCACTGATTAAGCATTGGTAACTGT
CAGACCAAGTTTACTCATATATACTTTAGATTGATTTAAAACTTCATTTTTAATTTAAAAGGATCTAGGT
GAAGATCCTTTTTGATAATCTCATGACCAAAATCCCTTAACGTGAGTTTTCGTTCCACTGAGCGTCAGAC
CCCGTAGAAAAGATCAAAGGATCTTCTTGAGATCCTTTTTTTCTGCGCGTAATCTGCTGCTTGCAAACAA
AAAAACCACCGCTACCAGCGGTGGTTTGTTTGCCGGATCAAGAGCTACCAACTCTTTTTCCGAAGGTAAC
TGGCTTCAGCAGAGCGCAGATACCAAATACTGTCCTTCTAGTGTAGCCGTAGTTAGGCCACCACTTCAAG
AACTCTGTAGCACCGCCTACATACCTCGCTCTGCTAATCCTGTTACCAGTGGCTGCTGCCAGTGGCGATA
AGTCGTGTCTTACCGGGTTGGACTCAAGACGATAGTTACCGGATAAGGCGCAGCGGTCGGGCTGAACGGG
GGGTTCGTGCACACAGCCCAGCTTGGAGCGAACGACCTACACCGAACTGAGATACCTACAGCGTGAGCTA
TGAGAAAGCGCCACGCTTCCCGAAGGGAGAAAGGCGGACAGGTATCCGGTAAGCGGCAGGGTCGGAACAG
GAGAGCGCACGAGGGAGCTTCCAGGGGGAAACGCCTGGTATCTTTATAGTCCTGTCGGGTTTCGCCACCT
CTGACTTGAGCGTCGATTTTTGTGATGCTCGTCAGGGGGGCGGAGCCTATGGAAAAACGCCAGCAACGCG
GCCTTTTTACGGTTCCTGGCCTTTTGCTGGCCTTTTGCTCACATGTTCTTTCCTGCGTTATCCCCTGATT
CTGTGGATAACCGTATTACCGCCTTTGAGTGAGCTGATACCGCTCGCCGCAGCCGAACGACCGAGCGCAG
CGAGTCAGTGAGCGAGGAAGCGGAAGAGCGCCTGATGCGGTATTTTCTCCTTACGCATCTGTGCGGTATT
TCACACCGCAATGGTGCACTCTCAGTACAATCTGCTCTGATGCCGCATAGTTAAGCCAGTATACACTCCG
CTATCGCTACGTGACTGGGTCATGGCTGCGCCCCGACACCCGCCAACACCCGCTGACGCGCCCTGACGGG
CTTGTCTGCTCCCGGCATCCGCTTACAGACAAGCTGTGACCGTCTCCGGGAGCTGCATGTGTCAGAGGTT
TTCACCGTCATCACCGAAACGCGCGAGGCAGCTGCGGTAAAGCTCATCAGCGTGGTCGTGAAGCGATTCA
CAGATGTCTGCCTGTTCATCCGCGTCCAGCTCGTTGAGTTTCTCCAGAAGCGTTAATGTCTGGCTTCTGA
TAAAGCGGGCCATGTTAAGGGCGGTTTTTTCCTGTTTGGTCACTGATGCCTCCGTGTAAGGGGGATTTCT
GTTCATGGGGGTAATGATACCGATGAAACGAGAGAGGATGCTCACGATACGGGTTACTGATGATGAACAT
GCCCGGTTACTGGAACGTTGTGAGGGTAAACAACTGGCGGTATGGATGCGGCGGGACCAGAGAAAAATCA
CTCAGGGTCAATGCCAGCGCTTCGTTAATACAGATGTAGGTGTTCCACAGGGTAGCCAGCAGCATCCTGC
GATGCAGATCCGGAACATAATGGTGCAGGGCGCTGACTTCCGCGTTTCCAGACTTTACGAAACACGGAAA
CCGAAGACCATTCATGTTGTTGCTCAGGTCGCAGACGTTTTGCAGCAGCAGTCGCTTCACGTTCGCTCGC
GTATCGGTGATTCATTCTGCTAACCAGTAAGGCAACCCCGCCAGCCTAGCCGGGTCCTCAACGACAGGAG
CACGATCATGCGCACCCGTGGCCAGGACCCAACGCTGCCCGAGATGCGCCGCGTGCGGCTGCTGGAGATG
GCGGACGCGATGGATATGTTCTGCCAAGGGTTGGTTTGCGCATTCACAGTTCTCCGCAAGAATTGATTGG
CTCCAATTCTTGGAGTGGTGAATCCGTTAGCGAGGTGCCGCCGGCTTCCATTCAGGTCGAGGTGGCCCGG
CTCCATGCACCGCGACGCAACGCGGGGAGGCAGACAAGGTATAGGGCGGCGCCTACAATCCATGCCAACC
CGTTCCATGTGCTCGCCGAGGCGGCATAAATCGCCGTGACGATCAGCGGTCCAATGATCGAAGTTAGGCT
GGTAAGAGCCGCGAGCGATCCTTGAAGCTGTCCCTGATGGTCGTCATCTACCTGCCTGGACAGCATGGCC
TGCAACGCGGGCATCCCGATGCCGCCGGAAGCGAGAAGAATCATAATGGGGAAGGCCATCCAGCCTCGCG
TCGCGAACGCCAGCAAGACGTAGCCCAGCGCGTCGGCCGCCATGCCGGCGATAATGGCCTGCTTCTCGCC
GAAACGTTTGGTGGCGGGACCAGTGACGAAGGCTTGAGCGAGGGCGTGCAAGATTCCGAATACCGCAAGC
GACAGGCCGATCATCGTCGCGCTCCAGCGAAAGCGGTCCTCGCCGAAAATGACCCAGAGCGCTGCCGGCA
CCTGTCCTACGAGTTGCATGATAAAGAAGACAGTCATAAGTGCGGCGACGATAGTCATGCCCCGCGCCCA
CCGGAAGGAGCTGACTGGGTTGAAGGCTCTCAAGGGCATCGGTCGAGATCCCGGTGCCTAATGAGTGAGC
TAACTTACATTAATTGCGTTGCGCTCACTGCCCGCTTTCCAGTCGGGAAACCTGTCGTGCCAGCTGCATT
AATGAATCGGCCAACGCGCGGGGAGAGGCGGTTTGCGTATTGGGCGCCAGGGTGGTTTTTCTTTTCACCA
GTGAGACGGGCAACAGCTGATTGCCCTTCACCGCCTGGCCCTGAGAGAGTTGCAGCAAGCGGTCCACGCT
GGTTTGCCCCAGCAGGCGAAAATCCTGTTTGATGGTGGTTAACGGCGGGATATAACATGAGCTGTCTTCG
GTATCGTCGTATCCCACTACCGAGATATCCGCACCAACGCGCAGCCCGGACTCGGTAATGGCGCGCATTG
CGCCCAGCGCCATCTGATCGTTGGCAACCAGCATCGCAGTGGGAACGATGCCCTCATTCAGCATTTGCAT
GGTTTGTTGAAAACCGGACATGGCACTCCAGTCGCCTTCCCGTTCCGCTATCGGCTGAATTTGATTGCGA
GTGAGATATTTATGCCAGCCAGCCAGACGCAGACGCGCCGAGACAGAACTTAATGGGCCCGCTAACAGCG
CGATTTGCTGGTGACCCAATGCGACCAGATGCTCCACGCCCAGTCGCGTACCGTCTTCATGGGAGAAAAT
AATACTGTTGATGGGTGTCTGGTCAGAGACATCAAGAAATAACGCCGGAACATTAGTGCAGGCAGCTTCC
ACAGCAATGGCATCCTGGTCATCCAGCGGATAGTTAATGATCAGCCCACTGACGCGTTGCGCGAGAAGAT
TGTGCACCGCCGCTTTACAGGCTTCGACGCCGCTTCGTTCTACCATCGACACCACCACGCTGGCACCCAG
TTGATCGGCGCGAGATTTAATCGCCGCGACAATTTGCGACGGCGCGTGCAGGGCCAGACTGGAGGTGGCA
ACGCCAATCAGCAACGACTGTTTGCCCGCCAGTTGTTGTGCCACGCGGTTGGGAATGTAATTCAGCTCCG
CCATCGCCGCTTCCACTTTTTCCCGCGTTTTCGCAGAAACGTGGCTGGCCTGGTTCACCACGCGGGAAAC
GGTCTGATAAGAGACACCGGCATACTCTGCGACATCGTATAACGTTACTGGTTTCACATTCACCACCCTG
AATTGACTCTCTTCCGGGCGCTATCATGCCATACCGCGAAAGGTTTTGCGCCATTCGATGGTGTCCGGGA
TCTCGACGCTCTCCCTTATGCGACTCCTGCATTAGGAAGCAGCCCAGTAGTAGGTTGAGGCCGTTGAGCA
CCGCCGCCGCAAGGAATGGTGCATGCAAGGAGATGGCGCCCAACAGTCCCCCGGCCACGGGGCCTGCCAC
CATACCCACGCCGAAACAAGCGCTCATGAGCCCGAAGTGGCGAGCCCGATCTTCCCCATCGGTGATGTCG
GCGATATAGGCGCCAGCAACCGCACCTGTGGCGCCGGTGATGCCGGCCACGATGCGTCCGGCGTAGAGGA
TCGAGATCTCGATCCCGCGAAATTAATACGACTCACTATAGG
